Addgene plasmid #45460: pBAD/HisB-iRFP720
Depositing lab: Vladislav Verkhusha. Depositing organization: Albert Einstein College of Medicine. Publication: Near-infrared fluorescent proteins for multicolor in vivo imaging. Shcherbakova DM, Verkhusha VV. Nat Methods. 2013 Jun 16. doi: 10.1038/nmeth.2521. PubMed 23770755.
Backbone
  Vector backbone: pBAD/HisB
  Backbone manufacturer: Invitrogen
  Backbone size w/o insert (bp): 4067
  Total vector size (bp): 5018
  Vector type: Bacterial Expression
Growth in bacteria
  Bacterial resistance: Ampicillin, 100 μg/mL
  Growth temperature: 37°C
  Growth strain: DH5alpha
  Copy number: Low Copy
Gene/Insert
  Gene/Insert name: iRFP720
  Species: Rhodopseudomonas palustris
  Insert size (bp): 951
  Mutation: T2A, S13L, A92T, V104T, V114I, E161K, E180S, Y193K, F198Y, D202F, V254N, Y258F, A283V, K288T, N290Y relative to RpBphP2
  GenBank ID: KC991145
  Promoter: araBAD
  Cloning method: Restriction Enzyme; 5′ cloning site BglII (not destroyed); 3′ cloning site HindIII (not destroyed)
  Sequencing primers: 5′ pBAD-fwd; 3′ pBAD-rev
Terms and licenses: Academic/Nonprofit Terms; Industry Terms: Not Available to Industry
How to cite: pBAD/HisB-iRFP720 was a gift from Vladislav Verkhusha (Addgene plasmid # 45460 ; http://n2t.net/addgene:45460 ; RRID:Addgene_45460)
