[The description below was written by a language model from this plasmid's Addgene catalogue record and pLannotate feature annotations shown in this document.]
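Description:
pBAD/HisB-iRFP720 is a bacterial expression plasmid built on the commercial pBAD/HisB backbone and designed for arabinose-inducible production of the near-infrared fluorescent protein iRFP720 in E. coli. It replicates from a ColE1/pBR322-type origin, with an adjacent bom region and only a fragment of rop annotated. The catalogue lists it as low copy, whereas the automated annotation gives the origin its generic "high-copy" label. Selection is by ampicillin through the β-lactamase gene. The catalogue gives a total size of about 5.0 kb, which agrees closely with the deposited full sequence.

The 951 bp insert, cloned between BglII and HindIII sites that both remain intact, encodes iRFP720. This protein was engineered from the Rhodopseudomonas palustris bacteriophytochrome RpBphP2 and carries fifteen recorded substitutions relative to the parent; its emission peaks near 720 nm. Transcription is driven by the araBAD promoter, which is controlled by the divergently transcribed araC regulator on the same plasmid, so expression is kept low without L-arabinose and can be tuned by adding it. Upstream of the coding sequence lies the vector's N-terminal leader: a His-tag segment (annotated only as a fragment of a composite tag), the T7 gene 10 leader that aids translation, and the Xpress epitope with its enterokinase cleavage site. These elements would allow affinity purification, detection and tag removal. The rrnB T1 and T2 terminators, along with flanking 5S rRNA sequence, end the transcript.

The construct suits the production and purification of iRFP720 in bacteria for characterising the protein, in the context of work developing spectrally distinct near-infrared probes for multicolor in vivo imaging.
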