Features (pLannotate 1.2.2; 14 found; start..end, strand, type, name):
      1..285     +  promoter       araBAD promoter: araBAD; promoter of the L-arabinose operon of E. coli; the araC regulatory gene is transcribed in the opposite direction (Guzman et al., 1995)
    331..351     +  CDS            capTEV™ (fragment): composite tag for in vivo biotinylation, TEV protease cleavage, and 6xHis tagging
    352..384     +  CDS            T7 tag (gene 10 leader): leader peptide from bacteriophage T7 gene 10 promotes efficient translation in E. coli
    388..411     +  CDS            Xpress™ tag: Xpress™ epitope tag, including an enterokinase recognition and cleavage site
    430..1380    +  CDS            iRFP720: near-infrared fluorescent protein with an emission peak at 720 nm, engineered from a bacterial phytochrome (Shcherbakova and Verkhusha, 2013) derived from Rhodopseudomonas palustris RpBphP2
   1477..1592    +  ncRNA          5S rRNA: Accession: RF00001 - 5S ribosomal RNA
   1596..1682    +  terminator     rrnB T1 terminator: Escherichia coli rrnB; transcription terminator T1 from the E. coli rrnB gene
   1774..1801    +  terminator     rrnB T2 terminator: transcription terminator T2 from the E. coli rrnB gene
   1820..1911    +  promoter       AmpR promoter: bla
   1912..2772    +  CDS            AmpR: β-lactamase; bla; confers resistance to ampicillin, carbenicillin, and related antibiotics
   2943..3531    +  rep_origin     ori: high-copy-number ColE1/pMB1/pBR322/pUC origin of replication
   3717..3857    -  misc_feature   bom: basis of mobility region from pBR322
   3959..3999    -  CDS            rop (fragment): Rop protein, which maintains plasmids at low copy number; rop
   4121..4999    -  CDS            araC: L-arabinose regulatory protein; araC
>Addgene plasmid #45460 | pBAD/HisB-iRFP720 | depositor full sequence | sequence record 63492 | pBAD/HisB-iRFP720 sequence 5025 bps
AAGAAACCAATTGTCCATATTGCATCAGACATTGCCGTCACTGCGTCTTTTACTGGCTCTTCTCGCTAAC
CAAACCGGTAACCCCGCTTATTAAAAGCATTCTGTAACAAAGCGGGACCAAAGCCATGACAAAAACGCGT
AACAAAAGTGTCTATAATCACGGCAGAAAAGTCCACATTGATTATTTGCACGGCGTCACACTTTGCTATG
CCATAGCATTTTTATCCATAAGATTAGCGGATCCTACCTGACGCTTTTTATCGCAACTCTCTACTGTTTC
TCCATACCCGTTTTTTGGGCTAACAGGAGGAATTAACCATGGGGGGTTCTCATCATCATCATCATCATGG
TATGGCTAGCATGACTGGTGGACAGCAAATGGGTCGGGATCTGTACGACGATGACGATAAGGATCCGAGC
TCGAGATCTATGGCGGAAGGATCCGTCGCCAGGCAGCCTGACCTCTTGACCTGCGACGATGAGCCGATCC
ATATCCCCGGTGCCATCCAACCGCATGGACTGCTGCTCGCCCTCGCCGCCGACATGACGATCGTTGCCGG
CAGCGACAACCTTCCCGAACTCACCGGACTGGCGATCGGCGCCCTGATCGGCCGCTCTGCGGCCGATGTC
TTCGACTCGGAGACGCACAACCGTCTGACGATCGCCTTGGCCGAGCCCGGGGCGGCCGTCGGAGCACCGA
TCACTGTCGGCTTCACGATGCGAAAGGACGCAGGCTTCATCGGCTCCTGGCATCGCCATGATCAGCTCAT
CTTCCTCGAGCTCGAGCCTCCCCAGCGGGACGTCGCCGAGCCGCAGGCGTTCTTCCGCCGCACCAACAGC
GCCATCCGCCGCCTGCAGGCCGCCGAAACCTTGGAAAGCGCCTGCGCCGCCGCGGCGCAAGAGGTGCGGA
AGATTACCGGCTTCGATCGGGTGATGATCTATCGCTTCGCCTCCGACTTCAGCGGGTCCGTGATCGCAGA
GGATCGGTGCGCCGAGGTCGAGTCAAAACTAGGCCTGCACTATCCTGCCTCATTCATCCCGGCGCAGGCC
CGTCGGCTCTATACCATCAACCCGGTACGGATCATTCCCGATATCAATTATCGGCCGGTGCCGGTCACCC
CAGACCTCAATCCGGTCACCGGGCGGCCGATTGATCTTAGCTTCGCCATCCTGCGCAGCGTCTCGCCCAA
CCATCTGGAGTTCATGCGCAACATAGGCATGCACGGCACGATGTCGATCTCGATTTTGCGCGGCGAGCGA
CTGTGGGGATTGATCGTTTGCCATCACCGAACGCCGTACTACGTCGATCTCGATGGCCGCCAAGCCTGCG
AGCTAGTCGCCCAGGTTCTGGCCTGGCAGATCGGCGTGATGGAAGAGTGAGAATTCGAAGCTTGGCTGTT
TTGGCGGATGAGAGAAGATTTTCAGCCTGATACAGATTAAATCAGAACGCAGAAGCGGTCTGATAAAACA
GAATTTGCCTGGCGGCAGTAGCGCGGTGGTCCCACCTGACCCCATGCCGAACTCAGAAGTGAAACGCCGT
AGCGCCGATGGTAGTGTGGGGTCTCCCCATGCGAGAGTAGGGAACTGCCAGGCATCAAATAAAACGAAAG
GCTCAGTCGAAAGACTGGGCCTTTCGTTTTATCTGTTGTTTGTCGGTGAACGCTCTCCTGAGTAGGACAA
ATCCGCCGGGAGCGGATTTGAACGTTGCGAAGCAACGGCCCGGAGGGTGGCGGGCAGGACGCCCGCCATA
AACTGCCAGGCATCAAATTAAGCAGAAGGCCATCCTGACGGATGGCCTTTTTGCGTTTCTACAAACTCTT
TTGTTTATTTTTCTAAATACATTCAAATATGTATCCGCTCATGAGACAATAACCCTGATAAATGCTTCAA
TAATATTGAAAAAGGAAGAGTATGAGTATTCAACATTTCCGTGTCGCCCTTATTCCCTTTTTTGCGGCAT
TTTGCCTTCCTGTTTTTGCTCACCCAGAAACGCTGGTGAAAGTAAAAGATGCTGAAGATCAGTTGGGTGC
ACGAGTGGGTTACATCGAACTGGATCTCAACAGCGGTAAGATCCTTGAGAGTTTTCGCCCCGAAGAACGT
TTTCCAATGATGAGCACTTTTAAAGTTCTGCTATGTGGCGCGGTATTATCCCGTGTTGACGCCGGGCAAG
AGCAACTCGGTCGCCGCATACACTATTCTCAGAATGACTTGGTTGAGTACTCACCAGTCACAGAAAAGCA
TCTTACGGATGGCATGACAGTAAGAGAATTATGCAGTGCTGCCATAACCATGAGTGATAACACTGCGGCC
AACTTACTTCTGACAACGATCGGAGGACCGAAGGAGCTAACCGCTTTTTTGCACAACATGGGGGATCATG
TAACTCGCCTTGATCGTTGGGAACCGGAGCTGAATGAAGCCATACCAAACGACGAGCGTGACACCACGAT
GCCTGTAGCAATGGCAACAACGTTGCGCAAACTATTAACTGGCGAACTACTTACTCTAGCTTCCCGGCAA
CAATTAATAGACTGGATGGAGGCGGATAAAGTTGCAGGACCACTTCTGCGCTCGGCCCTTCCGGCTGGCT
GGTTTATTGCTGATAAATCTGGAGCCGGTGAGCGTGGGTCTCGCGGTATCATTGCAGCACTGGGGCCAGA
TGGTAAGCCCTCCCGTATCGTAGTTATCTACACGACGGGGAGTCAGGCAACTATGGATGAACGAAATAGA
CAGATCGCTGAGATAGGTGCCTCACTGATTAAGCATTGGTAACTGTCAGACCAAGTTTACTCATATATAC
TTTAGATTGATTTAAAACTTCATTTTTAATTTAAAAGGATCTAGGTGAAGATCCTTTTTGATAATCTCAT
GACCAAAATCCCTTAACGTGAGTTTTCGTTCCACTGAGCGTCAGACCCCGTAGAAAAGATCAAAGGATCT
TCTTGAGATCCTTTTTTTCTGCGCGTAATCTGCTGCTTGCAAACAAAAAAACCACCGCTACCAGCGGTGG
TTTGTTTGCCGGATCAAGAGCTACCAACTCTTTTTCCGAAGGTAACTGGCTTCAGCAGAGCGCAGATACC
AAATACTGTCCTTCTAGTGTAGCCGTAGTTAGGCCACCACTTCAAGAACTCTGTAGCACCGCCTACATAC
CTCGCTCTGCTAATCCTGTTACCAGTGGCTGCTGCCAGTGGCGATAAGTCGTGTCTTACCGGGTTGGACT
CAAGACGATAGTTACCGGATAAGGCGCAGCGGTCGGGCTGAACGGGGGGTTCGTGCACACAGCCCAGCTT
GGAGCGAACGACCTACACCGAACTGAGATACCTACAGCGTGAGCTATGAGAAAGCGCCACGCTTCCCGAA
GGGAGAAAGGCGGACAGGTATCCGGTAAGCGGCAGGGTCGGAACAGGAGAGCGCACGAGGGAGCTTCCAG
GGGGAAACGCCTGGTATCTTTATAGTCCTGTCGGGTTTCGCCACCTCTGACTTGAGCGTCGATTTTTGTG
ATGCTCGTCAGGGGGGCGGAGCCTATGGAAAAACGCCAGCAACGCGGCCTTTTTACGGTTCCTGGCCTTT
TGCTGGCCTTTTGCTCACATGTTCTTTCCTGCGTTATCCCCTGATTCTGTGGATAACCGTATTACCGCCT
TTGAGTGAGCTGATACCGCTCGCCGCAGCCGAACGACCGAGCGCAGCGAGTCAGTGAGCGAGGAAGCGGA
AGAGCGCCTGATGCGGTATTTTCTCCTTACGCATCTGTGCGGTATTTCACACCGCATATGGTGCACTCTC
AGTACAATCTGCTCTGATGCCGCATAGTTAAGCCAGTATACACTCCGCTATCGCTACGTGACTGGGTCAT
GGCTGCGCCCCGACACCCGCCAACACCCGCTGACGCGCCCTGACGGGCTTGTCTGCTCCCGGCATCCGCT
TACAGACAAGCTGTGACCGTCTCCGGGAGCTGCATGTGTCAGAGGTTTTCACCGTCATCACCGAAACGCG
CGAGGCAGCAGATCAATTCGCGCGCGAAGGCGAAGCGGCATGCATAATGTGCCTGTCAAATGGACGAAGC
AGGGATTCTGCAAACCCTATGCTACTCCGTCAAGCCGTCAATTGTCTGATTCGTTACCAATTATGACAAC
TTGACGGCTACATCATTCACTTTTTCTTCACAACCGGCACGGAACTCGCTCGGGCTGGCCCCGGTGCATT
TTTTAAATACCCGCGAGAAATAGAGTTGATCGTCAAAACCAACATTGCGACCGACGGTGGCGATAGGCAT
CCGGGTGGTGCTCAAAAGCAGCTTCGCCTGGCTGATACGTTGGTCCTCGCGCCAGCTTAAGACGCTAATC
CCTAACTGCTGGCGGAAAAGATGTGACAGACGCGACGGCGACAAGCAAACATGCTGTGCGACGCTGGCGA
TATCAAAATTGCTGTCTGCCAGGTGATCGCTGATGTACTGACAAGCCTCGCGTACCCGATTATCCATCGG
TGGATGGAGCGACTCGTTAATCGCTTCCATGCGCCGCAGTAACAATTGCTCAAGCAGATTTATCGCCAGC
AGCTCCGAATAGCGCCCTTCCCCTTGCCCGGCGTTAATGATTTGCCCAAACAGGTCGCTGAAATGCGGCT
GGTGCGCTTCATCCGGGCGAAAGAACCCCGTATTGGCAAATATTGACGGCCAGTTAAGCCATTCATGCCA
GTAGGCGCGCGGACGAAAGTAAACCCACTGGTGATACCATTCGCGAGCCTCCGGATGACGACCGTAGTGA
TGAATCTCTCCTGGCGGGAACAGCAAAATATCACCCGGTCGGCAAACAAATTCTCGTCCCTGATTTTTCA
CCACCCCCTGACCGCGAATGGTGAGATTGAGAATATAACCTTTCATTCCCAGCGGTCGGTCGATAAAAAA
ATCGAGATAACCGTTGGCCTCAATCGGCGTTAAACCCGCCACCAGATGGGCATTAAACGAGTATCCCGGC
AGCAGGGGATCATTTTGCGCTTCAGCCATACTTTTCATACTCCCGCCATTCAGAG
