>Addgene plasmid #45460 | pBAD/HisB-iRFP720 | addgene partial sequence | sequence record 64741 | pBAD_fwd
CTACCTGACGCTTTTTATCGCAACTCTCTACTGTTTCTCCATACCCGTTTTTTGGGCTAACAGGAGGAAT
TAACCATGGGGGGTTCTCATCATCATCATCATCATGGTATGGCTAGCATGACTGGTGGACAGCAAATGGG
TCGGGATCTGTACGACGATGACGATAAGGATCCGAGCTCGAGATCTATGGCGGAAGGATCCGTCGCCAGG
CAGCCTGACCTCTTGACCTGCGACGATGAGCCGATCCATATCCCCGGTGCCATCCAACCGCATGGACTGC
TGCTCGCCCTCGCCGCCGACATGACGATCGTTGCCGGCAGCGACAACCTTCCCGAACTCACCGGACTGGC
GATCGGCGCCCTGATCGGCCGCTCTGCGGCCGATGTCTTCGACTCGGAGACGCACAACCGTCTGACGATC
GCCTTGGCCGAGCCCGGGGCGGCCGTCGGAGCACCGATCACTGTCGGCTTCACGATGCGAAAGGACGCAG
GCTTCATCGGCTCCTGGCATCGCCATGATCAGCTCATCTTCCTCGAGCTCGAGCCTCCCCAGCGGGACGT
CGCCGAGCCGCAGGCGTTCTTCCGCCGCACCAACAGCGCCATCCGCCGCCTGCAGGCCGCCGAAACCTTG
GAAAGCGCCTGCGCCGCCGCGGCGCAAGAGGTGCGGAAGATTACCGGCTTCGATCGGGTGATGATCTATC
GCTTCGCCTCCGACTTCAGCGGGTCCGTGATCGCAGAGGATCGGTGCGCCGAGGTCGAGTCAAAACTAGG
CCTGCACTATCCTGCCTCATTCATCCCGGCGCAGGCCCGTCGGCTCTATACCATCAACCCGGTACGGATC
ATTCCCGATATCAATTATCGGCCGGTGCCGGTCAC
