>Addgene plasmid #45460 | pBAD/HisB-iRFP720 | addgene partial sequence | sequence record 64747 | pBAD-rev
CGCCAAAACAGCCAAGCTTCGAATTCTCACTCTTCCATCACGCCGATCTGCCAGGCCAGAACCTGGGCGA
CTAGCTCGCAGGCTTGGCGGCCATCGAGATCGACGTAGTACGGCGTTCGGTGATGGCAAACGATCAATCC
CCACAGTCGCTCGCCGCGCAAAATCGAGATCGACATCGTGCCGTGCATGCCTATGTTGCGCATGAACTCC
AGATGGTTGGGCGAGACGCTGCGCAGGATGGCGAAGCTAAGATCAATCGGCCGCCCGGTGACCGGATTGA
GGTCTGGGGTGACCGGCACCGGCCGATAATTGATATCGGGAATGATCCGTACCGGGTTGATGGTATAGAG
CCGACGGGCCTGCGCCGGGATGAATGAGGCAGGATAGTGCAGGCCTAGTTTTGACTCGACCTCGGCGCAC
CGATCCTCTGCGATCACGGACCCGCTGAAGTCGGAGGCGAAGCGATAGATCATCACCCGATCGAAGCCGG
TAATCTTCCGCACCTCTTGCGCCGCGGCGGCGCAGGCGCTTTCCAAGGTTTCGGCGGCCTGCAGGCGGCG
GATGGCGCTGTTGGTGCGGCGGAAGAACGCCTGCGGCTCGGCGACGTCCCGCTGGGGAGGCTCGAGCTCG
AGGAAGATGAGCTGATCATGGCGATGCCAGGAGCCGATGAAGCCTGCGTCCTTTCGCATCGTGAAGCCGA
CAGTGATCGGTGCTCCGACGGCCGCCCCGGGCTCGGCCAAGGCGATCGTCAGACGGTTGTGCGTCTCCGA
GTCGAAGACATCGGCCGCAGAGCGGCCGATCAGGGCGCCGATCGCCAGTCCGGTGAGTTCGGGAAGGTTG
TCGCTGCCGGCAACGATCGTCATGTCG
